>Addgene plasmid #63100 | Frt-hspB9 | depositor full sequence | sequence record 104506 | Full Sequence
TCGAGAACCATGCAGAGAGTCGGTAACACCTTCTCCAACGAGAGCCGGGTGGCATCCCGGTGTCCCAGCG
TGGGCCTTGCTGAACGGAACCGGGTGGCCACAATGCCGGTGCGGCTGCTCAGGGACAGTCCAGCGGCTCA
GGAGGACAATGACCATGCCAGAGACGGTTTCCAAATGAAGCTGGATGCCCACGGCTTCGCCCCGGAGGAA
CTGGTGGTGCAGGTGGATGGCCAATGGCTGATGGTGACCGGACAGCAGCAACTGGACGTCAGGGACCCGG
AAAGGGTCAGTTACCGCATGTCACAGAAGGTGCACCGGAAAATGCTCCCGTCCAACCTGAGTCCTACCGC
CATGACCTGCTGCCTGACCCCCTCCGGGCAGCTGTGGGTCAGAGGCCAGTGTGTGGCGCTGGCCCTCCCT
GAAGCCCAAACAGGACCGTCCCCGAGACTCGGGAGCCTCGGCTCTAAGGCTTCCAACCTGACCCGGTAAA
CGCGCCAAAATCGAGTCTAGAGGGCCCGTTTAAACCCGCTGATCAGCCTCGACTGTGCCTTCTAGTTGCC
AGCCATCTGTTGTTTGCCCCTCCCCCGTGCCTTCCTTGACCCTGGAAGGTGCCACTCCCACTGTCCTTTC
CTAATAAAATGAGGAAATTGCATCGCATTGTCTGAGTAGGTGTCATTCTATTCTGGGGGGTGGGGTGGGG
CAGGACAGCAAGGGGGAGGATTGGGAAGACAATAGCAGGCATGCTGGGGATGCGGTGGGCTCTATGGCTT
CTGAGGCGGAAAGAACCAGCTGGGGCTCTAGGGGGTATCCCC
[124 nt withheld, positions 813-936]
C
[91 nt withheld, positions 938-1028]
AGGGTGATGGTTCACGTACCTAGAAGTTCCTATTCCGAAGTTCCTATTCTCTAGAAAGTATAGGAACTTC
CTTGGCCAAAAAGCCTGAACTCACCGCGACGTCTGTCGAGAAGTTTCTGATCGAAAAGTTCGACAGCGTC
TCCGACCTGATGCAGCTCTCGGAGGGCGAAGAATCTCGTGCTTTCAGCTTCGATGTAGGAGGGCGTGGAT
ATGTCCTGCGGGTAAATAGCTGCGCCGATGGTTTCTACAAAGATCGTTATGTTTATCGGCACTTTGCATC
GGCCGCGCTCCCGATTCCGGAAGTGCTTGACATTGGGGAATTCAGCGAGAGCCTGACCTATTGCATCTCC
CGCCGTGCACAGGGTGTCACGTTGCAAGACCTGCCTGAAACCGAACTGCCCGCTGTTCTGCAGCCGGTCG
CGGAGGCCATGGATGCGATCGCTGCGGCCGATCTTAGCCAGACGAGCGGGTTCGGCCCATTCGGACCGCA
AGGAATCGGTCAATACACTACATGGCGTGATTTCATATGCGCGATTGCTGATCCCCATGTGTATCACTGG
CAAACTGTGATGGACGACACCGTCAGTGCGTCCGTCGCGCAGGCTCTCGATGAGCTGATGCTTTGGGCCG
AGGACTGCCCCGAAGTCCGGCACCTCGTGCACGCGGATTTCGGCTCCAACAATGTCCTGACGGACAATGG
CCGCATAACAGCGGTCATTGACTGGAGCGAGGCGATGTTCGGGGATTCCCAATACGAGGTCGCCAACATC
TTCTTCTGGAGGCCGTGGTTGGCTTGTATGGAGCAGCAGACGCGCTACTTCGAGCGGAGGCATCCGGAGC
TTGCAGGATCGCCGCGGCTCCGGGCGTATATGCTCCGCATTGGTCTTGACCAACTCTATCAGAGCTTGGT
TGACGGCAATTTCGATGATGCAGCTTGGGCGCAGGGTCGATGCGACGCAATCGTCCGATCCGGAGCCGGG
ACTGTCGGGCGTACACAAATCGCCCGCAGAAGCGCGGCCGTCTGGACCGATGGCTGTGTAGAAGTACTCG
CCGATAGTGGAAACCGACGCCCCAGCACTCGTCCGAGGGCAAAGGAATAGCACGTACTACGAGATTTCGA
TTCCACCGCCGCCTTCTATGAAAGGTTGGGCTTCGGAATCGTTTTCCGGGACGCCGGCTGGATGATCCTC
CAGCGCGGGGATCTCATGCTGGAGTTCTTCGCCCACCCCAACTTGTTTATTGCAGCTTATAATGGTTACA
AATAAAGCAATAGCATCACAAATTTCACAAATAAAGCATTTTTTTCACTGCATTCTAGTTGTGGTTTGTC
CAAACTCATCAATGTATCTTATCATGTCTGTATACCGTCGACCTCTAGCTAGAGCTTGGCGTAATCATGG
TCATAGCTGTTTCCTGTGTGAAATTGTTATCCGCTCACAATTCCACACAACATACGAGCCGGAAGCATAA
AGTGTAAAGCCTGGGGTGCCTAATGAGTGAGCTAACTCACATTAATTGCGTTGCGCTCACTGCCCGCTTT
CCAGTCGGGAAACCTGTCGTGCCAGCTGCATTAATGAATCGGCCAACGCGCGGGGAGAGGCGGTTTGCGT
ATTGGGCGCTCTTCCGCTTCCTCGCTCACTGACTCGCTGCGCTCGGTCGTTCGGCTGCGGCGAGCGGTAT
CAGCTCACTCAAAGGCGGTAATACGGTTATCCACAGAATCAGGGGATAACGCAGGAAAGAACATGTGAGC
AAAAGGCCAGCAAAAGGCCAGGAACCGTAAAAAGGCCGCGTTGCTGGCGTTTTTCCATAGGCTCCGCCCC
CCTGACGAGCATCACAAAAATCGACGCTCAAGTCAGAGGTGGCGAAACCCGACAGGACTATAAAGATACC
AGGCGTTTCCCCCTGGAAGCTCCCTCGTGCGCTCTCCTGTTCCGACCCTGCCGCTTACCGGATACCTGTC
CGCCTTTCTCCCTTCGGGAAGCGTGGCGCTTTCTCATAGCTCACGCTGTAGGTATCTCAGTTCGGTGTAG
GTCGTTCGCTCCAAGCTGGGCTGTGTGCACGAACCCCCCGTTCAGCCCGACCGCTGCGCCTTATCCGGTA
ACTATCGTCTTGAGTCCAACCCGGTAAGACACGACTTATCGCCACTGGCAGCAGCCACTGGTAACAGGAT
TAGCAGAGCGAGGTATGTAGGCGGTGCTACAGAGTTCTTGAAGTGGTGGCCTAACTACGGCTACACTAGA
AGAACAGTATTTGGTATCTGCGCTCTGCTGAAGCCAGTTACCTTCGGAAAAAGAGTTGGTAGCTCTTGAT
CCGGCAAACAAACCACCGCTGGTAGCGGTGGTTTTTTTGTTTGCAAGCAGCAGATTACGCGCAGAAAAAA
AGGATCTCAAGAAGATCCTTTGATCTTTTCTACGGGGTCTGACGCTCAGTGGAACGAAAACTCACGTTAA
GGGATTTTGGTCATGAGATTATCAAAAAGGATCTTCACCTAGATCCTTTTAAATTAAAAATGAAGTTTTA
AATCAATCTAAAGTATATATGAGTAAACTTGGTCTGACAGTTACCAATGCTTAATCAGTGAGGCACCTAT
CTCAGCGATCTGTCTATTTCGTTCATCCATAGTTGCCTGACTCCCCGTCGTGTAGATAACTACGATACGG
GAGGGCTTACCATCTGGCCCCAGTGCTGCAATGATACCGCGAGACCCACGCTCACCGGCTCCAGATTTAT
CAGCAATAAACCAGCCAGCCGGAAGGGCCGAGCGCAGAAGTGGTCCTGCAACTTTATCCGCCTCCATCCA
GTCTATTAATTGTTGCCGGGAAGCTAGAGTAAGTAGTTCGCCAGTTAATAGTTTGCGCAACGTTGTTGCC
ATTGCTACAGGCATCGTGGTGTCACGCTCGTCGTTTGGTATGGCTTCATTCAGCTCCGGTTCCCAACGAT
CAAGGCGAGTTACATGATCCCCCATGTTGTGCAAAAAAGCGGTTAGCTCCTTCGGTCCTCCGATCGTTGT
CAGAAGTAAGTTGGCCGCAGTGTTATCACTCATGGTTATGGCAGCACTGCATAATTCTCTTACTGTCATG
CCATCCGTAAGATGCTTTTCTGTGACTGGTGAGTACTCAACCAAGTCATTCTGAGAATAGTGTATGCGGC
GACCGAGTTGCTCTTGCCCGGCGTCAATACGGGATAATACCGCGCCACATAGCAGAACTTTAAAAGTGCT
CATCATTGGAAAACGTTCTTCGGGGCGAAAACTCTCAAGGATCTTACCGCTGTTGAGATCCAGTTCGATG
TAACCCACTCGTGCACCCAACTGATCTTCAGCATCTTTTACTTTCACCAGCGTTTCTGGGTGAGCAAAAA
CAGGAAGGCAAAATGCCGCAAAAAAGGGAATAAGGGCGACACGGAAATGTTGAATACTCATACTCTTCCT
TTTTCAATATTATTGAAGCATTTATCAGGGTTATTGTCTCATGAGCGGATACATATTTGAATGTATTTAG
AAAAATAAACAAATAGGGGTTCCGCGCACATTTCCCCGAAAAGTGCCACCTGACGTCGACGGATCGGGAG
ATCTCCCGATCCCCTATGGTGCACTCTCAGTACAATCTGCTCTGATGCCGCATAGTTAAGCCAGTATCTG
CTCCCTGCTTGTGTGTTGGAGGTCGCTGAGTAGTGCGCGAGCAAAATTTAAGCTACAACAAGGCAAGGCT
TGACCGACAATTGCATGAAGAATCTGCTTAGGGTTAGGCGTTTTGCGCTGCTTCGCGATGTACGGGCCAG
ATATACGCGTTGACATTGATTATTGACTAGTTATTAATAGTAATCAATTACGGGGTCATTAGTTCATAGC
CCATATATGGAGTTCCGCGTTACATAACTTACGGTAAATGGCCCGCCTGGCTGACCGCCCAACGACCCCC
GCCCATTGACGTCAATAATGACGTATGTTCCCATAGTAACGCCAATAGGGACTTTCCATTGACGTCAATG
GGTGGAGTATTTACGGTAAACTGCCCACTTGGCAGTACATCAAGTGTATCATATGCCAAGTACGCCCCCT
ATTGACGTCAATGACGGTAAATGGCCCGCCTGGCATTATGCCCAGTACATGACCTTATGGGACTTTCCTA
CTTGGCAGTACATCTACGTATTAGTCATCGCTATTACCATGGTGATGCGGTTTTGGCAGTACATCAATGG
GCGTGGATAGCGGTTTGACTCACGGGGATTTCCAAGTCTCCACCCCATTGACGTCAATGGGAGTTTGTTT
TGGCACCAAAATCAACGGGACTTTCCAAAATGTCGTAACAACTCCGCCCCATTGACGCAAATGGGCGGTA
GGCGTGTACGGTGGGAGGTCTATATAAGCAGAGCTCTCCCTATCAGTGATAGAGATCTCCCTATCAGTGA
TAGAGATCGTCGACGAGCTCGTTTAGTGAACCGTCAGATCGCCTGGAGACGCCATCCACGCTGTTTTGAC
CTCCATAGAAGACACCGGGACCGATCCAGCCTCCGGACTCTAGCGTTTAAACTTAAGCTTGGTACCGAGC
TCGGATCCAAAACC
Features (pLannotate 1.2.2; 21 found; start..end, strand, type, name):
     10..486     +  CDS            HSPB9: HSPB9_HUMAN - Experimental evidence at protein level: Swiss-Prot protein existence level 1. From Homo sapiens (Human).
    543..767     +  polyA_signal   bGH poly(A) signal: bovine growth hormone polyadenylation signal
    771..792     +  promoter       SV40 promoter (fragment): SV40 enhancer and early promoter
    813..1046    +  rep_origin     f1 ori (fragment) (sequence partly withheld): f1 bacteriophage origin of replication; arrow indicates direction of (+) strand synthesis
   1051..1098    +  protein_bind   FRT: FLP-mediated recombination occurs in the 8-bp core sequence TCTAGAAA (Turan and Bode, 2011). FLP recombinase from the Saccharomyces cerevisiae 2μ plasmid
   1106..2128    +  CDS            HygR: aminoglycoside phosphotransferase from E. coli; aph(4)-Ia; confers resistance to hygromycin
   2138..2263    +  CDS            ble (fragment): BLE_KLEPN - Experimental evidence at protein level: Swiss-Prot protein existence level 1. Binding protein with a strong affinity to the bleomycin family of antibiotics. Binds to CL990; an antimitotic-antibiotic compound. From Klebsiella pneumoniae.
   2258..2379    +  polyA_signal   SV40 poly(A) signal: SV40 polyadenylation signal
   2452..2468    -  protein_bind   lac operator: The lac repressor binds to the lac operator to inhibit transcription in E. coli. This inhibition can be relieved by adding lactose or isopropyl-β-D-thiogalactopyranoside (IPTG). lac repressor encoded by lacI
   2476..2506    -  promoter       lac promoter: promoter for the E. coli lac operon
   2521..2542    -  protein_bind   CAP binding site: CAP binding activates transcription in the presence of cAMP. E. coli catabolite activator protein
   2555..2647    -  CDS            lacI (fragment): lac repressor; lacI; The lac repressor binds to the lac operator to inhibit transcription in E. coli. This inhibition can be relieved by adding lactose or isopropyl-β-D-thiogalactopyranoside (IPTG).
   2830..3418    -  rep_origin     ori: high-copy-number ColE1/pMB1/pBR322/pUC origin of replication
   3589..4449    -  CDS            AmpR: β-lactamase; bla; confers resistance to ampicillin, carbenicillin, and related antibiotics
   4450..4554    -  promoter       AmpR promoter: bla
   4613..4665    -  misc_feature   bom (fragment): basis of mobility region from pBR322
   4820..5199    +  enhancer       CMV enhancer: human cytomegalovirus immediate early enhancer
   5200..5403    +  promoter       CMV promoter: human cytomegalovirus (CMV) immediate early promoter
   5405..5424    +  promoter       PLtetO-1 promoter (fragment): modified phage lambda PL promoter with tet operator sites (Lutz and Bujard, 1997)
   5426..5445    +  promoter       PLtetO-1 promoter (fragment): modified phage lambda PL promoter with tet operator sites (Lutz and Bujard, 1997)
   5453..5486    +  promoter       TRE3GV promoter (fragment): 3rd-generation Tet-responsive promoter that can be activated by binding of Tet-On® 3G, optimized for retroviral and lentiviral vectors
