[The description below was written by a language model from this plasmid's Addgene catalogue record and pLannotate feature annotations shown in this document.]
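Description:
Frt-hspB9 is a 5.6 kb mammalian expression plasmid carrying the human small heat shock protein HSPB9 (also known as CT51). The catalogue lists its backbone only as pCMV. The HSPB9 coding sequence is driven by the human cytomegalovirus immediate-early enhancer and promoter and terminated by the bovine growth hormone polyadenylation signal. No epitope tag or reporter is annotated on the open reading frame. Between the CMV promoter and the insert, the annotation picks up two short fragments matching tet operator-containing promoters and a fragment of a Tet-responsive promoter. This suggests that tet operator sequences lie downstream of the CMV promoter, as in tetracycline-repressor-regulated CMV designs, although the catalogue entry does not describe the construct as inducible. In bacteria the plasmid replicates from a high-copy ColE1/pUC-type origin and is selected with ampicillin through the β-lactamase gene. Fragments of an f1 origin and of lac regulatory elements remain as backbone remnants.

The second notable element is an FRT site placed directly upstream of a hygromycin resistance coding sequence, which is followed by the SV40 polyadenylation signal. The depositor notes this arrangement as FRT being N-terminal to HygroB. Only a very short SV40 promoter fragment is annotated upstream, so the hygromycin gene appears to lack a functional promoter of its own. This layout is typical of vectors designed for FLP recombinase-mediated integration, where recombination into a genomic FRT landing site supplies the promoter and makes hygromycin resistance dependent on correct single-copy insertion. The record states the purpose simply as expression of HSPB9 in mammalian cells. The associated publication compared members of the HSPB chaperone family for their ability to suppress polyglutamine protein aggregation.
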