Addgene plasmid #63100: Frt-hspB9
Purpose: Expression of HSPB9 (small HSP) in mammalian cells
Depositing lab: Harm Kampinga. Depositing organization: University Medical Center Groningen. Publication: HSPB7 is the most potent polyQ aggregation suppressor within the HSPB family of molecular chaperones. Vos MJ, Zijlstra MP, Kanon B, van Waarde-Verhagen MA, Brunt ER, Oosterveld-Hut HM, Carra S, Sibon OC, Kampinga HH. Hum Mol Genet. 2010 Dec 1;19(23):4677-93. doi: 10.1093/hmg/ddq398. Epub 2010 Sep 15. PubMed 20843828.
Backbone
  Vector backbone: pCMV
  Modifications to backbone: FRT is N-term on HygroB
  Vector type: Mammalian Expression
Growth in bacteria
  Bacterial resistance: Ampicillin, 100 μg/mL
  Growth temperature: 37°C
  Growth strain: DH5alpha
  Copy number: Unknown
Gene/Insert
  Gene/Insert name: hspb9
  Species: H. sapiens (human)
  Entrez Gene: HSPB9 (a.k.a. CT51)
  Promoter: CMV
  Cloning method: Unknown
  Sequencing primers: 5′ CMV-F; 3′ BGH-rev
Terms and licenses: Academic/Nonprofit Terms; Industry Terms: Not Available to Industry
How to cite: Frt-hspB9 was a gift from Harm Kampinga (Addgene plasmid # 63100 ; http://n2t.net/addgene:63100 ; RRID:Addgene_63100)
