>Addgene plasmid #63100 | Frt-hspB9 | addgene partial sequence | sequence record 107351 | CMV-F 5'-CGCAAATGGGCGGTAGGCGTG-3'
CCTATCAGTGATAGAGATCTCCCTATCAGTGATAGAGATCGTCGACGAGCTCGTTTAGTGAACCGTCAGA
TCGCCTGGAGACGCCATCCACGCTGTTTTGACCTCCATAGAAGACACCGGGACCGATCCAGCCTCCGGAC
TCTAGCGTTTAAACTTAAGCTTGGTACCGAGCTCGGATCCAAAACCTCGAGAACCATGCAGAGAGTCGGT
AACACCTTCTCCAACGAGAGCCGGGTGGCATCCCGGTGTCCCAGCGTGGGCCTTGCTGAACGGAACCGGG
TGGCCACAATGCCGGTGCGGCTGCTCAGGGACAGTCCAGCGGCTCAGGAGGACAATGACCATGCCAGAGA
CGGTTTCCAAATGAAGCTGGATGCCCACGGCTTCGCCCCGGAGGAACTGGTGGTGCAGGTGGATGGCCAA
TGGCTGATGGTGACCGGACAGCAGCAACTGGACGTCAGGGACCCGGAAAGGGTCAGTTACCGCATGTCAC
AGAAGGTGCACCGGAAAATGCTCCCGTCCAACCTGAGTCCTACCGCCATGACCTGCTGCCTGACCCCCTC
CGGGCAGCTGTGGGTCAGAGGCCAGTGTGTGGCGCTGGCCCTCCCTGAAGCCCAAACAGGACCGTCCCCG
AGACTCGGGAGCCTCGGCTCTAAGGCTTCCAACCTGACCCGGTAAACGCGCCAAAATCGAGTCTAGAGGG
CCCGTTTAAACCCGCTGATCAGCCTCGACTGTGCCTTCTAGTTGCCAGCCATCTGTTGTTTGCCCCTCCC
CCGTGCCTTCCTTGACCCTGGAAGGTGCCACTCCCACTGTCCTTTCCTAATAAAATGAGGAAATTGCATC
GCATTGTCTGAGTAGGTGTCATTCTATTCTGGG
