>Addgene plasmid #63100 | Frt-hspB9 | addgene partial sequence | sequence record 107367 | BGH-rev 5'-TAGAAGGCACAGTCGAGG-3'
CTCGATTTTGGCGCGTTTACCGGGTCAGGTTGGAAGCCTTAGAGCCGAGGCTCCCGAGTCTCGGGGACGG
TCCTGTTTGGGCTTCAGGGAGGGCCAGCGCCACACACTGGCCTCTGACCCACAGCTGCCCGGAGGGGGTC
AGGCAGCAGGTCATGGCGGTAGGACTCAGGTTGGACGGGAGCATTTTCCGGTGCACCTTCTGTGACATGC
GGTAACTGACCCTTTCCGGGTCCCTGACGTCCAGTTGCTGCTGTCCGGTCACCATCAGCCATTGGCCATC
CACCTGCACCACCAGTTCCTCCGGGGCGAAGCCGTGGGCATCCAGCTTCATTTGGAAACCGTCTCTGGCA
TGGTCATTGTCCTCCTGAGCCGCTGGACTGTCCCTGAGCAGCCGCACCGGCATTGTGGCCACCCGGTTCC
GTTCAGCAAGGCCCACGCTGGGACACCGGGATGCCACCCGGCTCTCGTTGGAGAAGGTGTTACCGACTCT
CTGCATGGTTCTCGAGGTTTTGGATCCGAGCTCGGTACCAAGCTTAAGTTTAAACGCTAGAGTCCGGAGG
CTGGATCGGTCCCGGTGTCTTCTATGGAGGTCAAAACAGCGTGGATGGCGTCTCCAGGCGATCTGACGGT
TCACTAAACGAGCTCGTCGACGATCTCTATCACTGATAGGGAGATCTCTATCACTGATAGGGAGAGCTCT
GCTTATATAGACCTCCCACCGTACACGCCTACCGCCCATTTGCGTCAATGGGGCGGAGTTGTTACGACAT
TTTGGAAAGTCCCGTTGATTTTGGTGCCAA
